Addgene plasmid #17043: ZE2 Wnt-4
Depositing lab: Randall Moon. Depositing organization: University of Washington. Publication: Wnt4 affects morphogenesis when misexpressed in the zebrafish embryo. Ungar AR, Kelly GM, Moon RT. Mech Dev. 1995 Aug;52(2-3):153-64. doi: 10.1016/0925-4773(95)00386-f. PubMed 8541205.
Backbone
  Vector backbone: pT7TS
  Backbone size w/o insert (bp): 3000
Growth in bacteria
  Bacterial resistance: Ampicillin, 100 μg/mL
  Growth temperature: 37°C
  Growth strain: DH5alpha
  Copy number: Unknown
Gene/Insert
  Gene/Insert name: wnt-4 cDNA (alt name: wnt4)
  Species: D. rerio (zebrafish)
  Insert size (bp): 1300
  Entrez Gene: wnt4a (a.k.a. wnt-4, wnt4, zgc:136737)
  Cloning method: Restriction Enzyme; 5′ cloning site EcoRV (not destroyed); 3′ cloning site SpeI (not destroyed)
  Sequencing primers: 5′ T7
Terms and licenses: Academic/Nonprofit Terms; Industry Terms: Not Available to Industry
Depositor comments: Insert: wnt-4 (zebrafish) cDNA. Insert size: 1.3 Kb. To make an in situ probe, linearize with EcoRV and transcribe with SP6. To make sense RNA, linearize with Xba1 and transcribe with T7. Plasmid History: Constructed by Anne Ungar on date of 6/8/93. Species of Sequence Origin: Zebrafish. Notes for Use: Note presence of R1, Sma, BamH1 sites brought in from pBSSK during construction. The 1274 nucleotide Nsi1 fragment containing the complete wnt-4 coding region was ligated into the Pst1 site of pBSSK (zf4 in pBSSK clone 5). The 5' end is near the Kpn1 site. A 1.3 Kb fragment was cut out with EcoRV and Spe1, isolated and ligated into EcoRV/Spe1 cut pT7Ts. Citation: Ungar et al., Mechanisms of Development 52 (1995)
How to cite: ZE2 Wnt-4 was a gift from Randall Moon (Addgene plasmid # 17043 ; http://n2t.net/addgene:17043 ; RRID:Addgene_17043)
