[The description below was written by a language model from this plasmid's Addgene catalogue record.]
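Description:
ZE2 Wnt-4 is an in vitro transcription plasmid carrying the zebrafish (Danio rerio) wnt-4 cDNA (Entrez gene wnt4a) in the pT7TS backbone, a roughly 3 kb bacterial vector. It is propagated in E. coli under ampicillin selection; the record lists the copy number as unknown and does not describe the origin of replication. No feature table accompanies the entry, so backbone details beyond those given in the catalogue fields and depositor notes are not documented here.

The insert is about 1.3 kb and contains the complete wnt-4 coding region. According to the construction history, a 1274-nucleotide NsiI fragment was first ligated into the PstI site of pBSSK. It was then excised as an EcoRV–SpeI fragment and moved into EcoRV/SpeI-cut pT7TS, with both cloning sites preserved. This intermediate step carried along EcoRI, SmaI and BamHI sites from the pBSSK polylinker, which the depositor flags as something to bear in mind when planning digests.

The cDNA is flanked by opposing phage promoters. Linearizing with XbaI and transcribing with T7 RNA polymerase yields sense RNA, while linearizing with EcoRV and transcribing with SP6 gives antisense RNA for use as an in situ hybridization probe. The plasmid therefore serves two purposes: producing synthetic wnt-4 mRNA for misexpression and generating probes to map endogenous wnt-4 expression. This fits the associated study, which examined the effects of Wnt4 misexpression on morphogenesis in the zebrafish embryo.
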