>Addgene plasmid #17043 | ZE2 Wnt-4 | addgene partial sequence | sequence record 22856 | 17043 with T7
GCGAGCTCAGAATAAACGCTCAACTTTGGCAGATCTGATATCGAATTCCTGCATCACTACTTCCGTATAA
ACTCCTCCTGGGGATTTTACACCAGCAACCTTTACTTAGCTTACCCGATTTGATTCCACTAAAGATGTCA
TCGGAGTATTTGATAAGGTCACTGCTTATGCTCTTTCTAGCGCTCTTCTCCGCCAATGCGAGCAACTGGC
TATACCTGGCCAAGCTGTCGTCGGTGGGGAGCATCTCTGATGAGGAGACGTGTGAGAAGCTGCGAGGACT
CATCCAGAGGCAGGTTCAGATCTGTAAACGTAATGTGGAGGTGATGGATGCGGTGCGCAGAGGAGCTCAG
CTCGCCATCGACGAGTGCCAGTATCAGTTCCGCAACCGCCGATGGAACTGCTCCACGCTGGAGAGCGTTC
CTGTGTTTGGGAAAGTGGTCACACAAGGTACGAGGGAAGCTGCATTTGTATATGCCATTTCTGCAGCTAG
CGTAGCATTTGCAGTGACCAGAGCCTGCAGCAGTGGAGAGCTGGACAAGTGTGGATGTGACCGCAATGTT
CACGGAGTCAGTCCAGAAGGTTTCCAGTGGTCAGGATGCTCAGATAACATTGCATATGGGGTTGCTTTCT
CCCAATCCTTCGTGGA
